>Addgene plasmid #63512 | pFusB3-27 | depositor partial sequence | sequence record 105542 | pFUSB3_CGG
AGTCTTAAGCGTCTCATGGCCTGACCCCGGACCAAGTGGTGGCTATCGCCAGCCACGATGGCGGCAAGCA
AGCGCTCGAAACGGTGCAGCGGCTGTTGCCGGTGCTGTGCCAGGACCATGGCCTGACCCCGGACCAAGTG
GTGGCTATCGCCAGCAACAATGGCGGCAAGCAAGCGCTCGAAACGGTGCAGCGGCTGTTGCCGGTGCTGT
GCCAGGACCATGGCCTGACCCCGGACCAAGTGGTGGCTATCGCCAGCAACAATGGCGGCAAGCAAGCGCT
CGAAACGGTGCAGCGGCTGTTGCCGGTGCTGTGCCAGGACCATGGCCTGACCCCGGACCAAGTGGTGGCT
ATCGAGACGTC
