>Addgene plasmid #63512 | pFusB3-27 | depositor partial sequence | sequence record 105543 | FusB3
CGTCTCATGGCCTGACCCCGGACCAAGTGGTGGCTATCGAGACCGGCGCCGCTACAGGGCGCGTCCCATT
CGCCATTCAGGCTGCGCAACTGTTGGGAAGGGCGATCGGTGCGGGCCTCTTCGCTATTACGCCAGCTGGC
GAAAGGGGGATGTGCTGCAAGGCGATTAAGTTGGGTAACGCCAGGGTTTTCCCAGTCACGACGTTGTAAA
ACGACGGCCAGTGAGCGCGCGTAATACGACTCACTATAGGGCGAATTGGGTACCGGGCCCCCCCTCGAGG
TCCTCCAGCTTTTGTTCCCTTTAGTGAGGGTTAATTGCGCGCTTGGCGTAATCATGGTCATAGCTGTTTC
CTGTGTGAAATTGTTATCCGCTCACAATTCCACACAACATACGAGCCGGAAGCATAAAGTGTAAAGCCTG
GGGTGCCTAATGAGTGAGCTAACTCACATTAATTGCGTTGCGCTCACTGCCCGCTTTCCACCGGTGGTCT
CGCCAGGACCATGGCCTGACCCCGGACCAAGTGGTGGCTATCGAGACGTCTAGACCAGCCAGGACAGAAA
TGCCTCGACTTCGCTGCTACCCAAGGTTGCCGGGTGACGCACACCGTGGAAACGGATGAAGGCACGAACC
CAGTGGACATAAGCCTGTTCGGTTCGTAAGCTGTAATGCAAGTAGCGTATGCGCTCACGCAACTGGTCCA
GAACCTTGACCGAACGCAGCGGTGGTAACGGCGCAGTGGCGGTTTTCATGGCTTGTTATGACTGTTTTTT
TGGGGTACAGTCTATGCCTCGGGCATCCAAGCAGCAAGCGCGTTACGCCGTGGGTCGATGTTTGATGTTA
TGGAGCAGCAACGATGTTACGCAGCAGGGCAGTCGCCCTAAAACAAAGTTAAACATTATGAGGGAAGCGG
TGATCGCCGAAGTATCGACTCAACTATCAGAGGTAGTTGGCGTCATCGAGCGCCATCTCGAACCGACGTT
GCTGGCCGTACATTTGTACGGCTCCGCAGTGGATGGCGGCCTGAAGCCACACAGTGATATTGATTTGCTG
GTTACGGTGACCGTAAGGCTTGATGAAACAACGCGGCGAGCTTTGATCAACGACCTTTTGGAAACTTCGG
CTTCCCCTGGAGAGAGCGAGATTCTCCGCGCTGTAGAAGTCACCATTGTTGTGCACGACGACATCATTCC
GTGGCGTTATCCAGCTAAGCGCGAACTGCAATTTGGAGAATGGCAGCGCAATGACATTCTTGCAGGTATC
TTCGAGCCAGCCACGATCGACATTGATCTGGCTATCTTGCTGACAAAAGCAAGAGAACATAGCGTTGCCT
TGGTAGGTCCAGCGGCGGAGGAACTCTTTGATCCGGTTCCTGAACAGGATCTATTTGAGGCGCTAAATGA
AACCTTAACGCTATGGAACTCGCCGCCCGACTGGGCTGGCGATGAGCGAAATGTAGTGCTTACGTTGTCC
CGCATTTGGTACAGCGCAGTAACCGGCAAAATCGCGCCGAAGGATGTCGCTGCCGACTGGGCAATGGAGC
GCCTGCCGGCCCAGTATCAGCCCGTCATACTTGAAGCTAGACAGGCTTATCTTGGACAAGAAGAAGATCG
CTTGGCCTCGCGCGCAGATCAGTTGGAAGAATTTGTCCACTACGTGAAAGGCGAGATCACCAAGGTAGTC
GGCAAATAACCCTCGAGCCACCCATGACCAAAATCCCTTAACGTGAGTTACGCGTCGTTCCACTGAGCGT
CAGACCCCGTAGAAAAGATCAAAGGATCTTCTTGAGATCCTTTTTTTCTGCGCGTAATCTGCTGCTTGCA
AACAAAAAAACCACCGCTACCAGCGGTGGTTTGTTTGCCGGATCAAGAGCTACCAACTCTTTTTCCGAAG
GTAACTGGCTTCAGCAGAGCGCAGATACCAAATACTGTCCTTCTAGTGTAGCCGTAGTTAGGCCACCACT
TCAAGAACTCTGTAGCACCGCCTACATACCTCGCTCTGCTAATCCTGTTACCAGTGGCTGCTGCCAGTGG
CGATAAGTCGTGTCTTACCGGGTTGGACTCAAGACGATAGTTACCGGATAAGGCGCAGCGGTCGGGCTGA
ACGGGGGGTTCGTGCACACAGCCCAGCTTGGAGCGAACGACCTACACCGAACTGAGATACCTACAGCGTG
AGCATTGAGAAAGCGCCACGCTTCCCGAAGGGAGAAAGGCGGACAGGTATCCGGTAAGCGGCAGGGTCGG
AACAGGAGAGCGCACGAGGGAGCTTCCAGGGGGAAACGCCTGGTATCTTTATAGTCCTGTCGGGTTTCGC
CACCTCTGACTTGAGCGTCGATTTTTGTGATGCTCGTCAGGGGGGCGGAGCCTATGGAAAAACGCCAGCA
ACGCGGCCTTTTTACGGTTCCTGGCCTTTTGCTGGCCTTTTGCTCACATGTTCTTTCCTGCGTTATCCCC
TGATTCTGTGGATAACCGTATTACCGCCTTTGAGTGAGCTGATACCGCTCGCCGCAGCCGAACGACCGAG
CGCAGCGAGTCAGTGAGCGAGGAAGCGGAAGAGCGCCCAATACGCAAACCGCCTCTCCCCGCGCGTTGGC
CGATTCATTAATGCAGCTGGCACGACAGGTTTCCCGACTGGAAAGCGGGCAGTGAGCGCAACGCAATTAA
TACGCGTACCGCTAGCCAGGAAGAGTTTGTAGAAACGCAAAAAGGCCATCCGTCAGGATGGCCTTCTGCT
TAGTTTGATGCCTGGCAGTTTATGGCGGGCGTCCTGCCCGCCACCCTCCGGGCCGTTGCTTCACAACGTT
CAAATCCGCTCCCGGCGGATTTGTCCTACTCAGGAGAGCGTTCACCGACAAACAACAGATAAAACGAAAG
GCCCAGTCTTCCGACTGAGCCTTTCGTTTTATTTGATGCCTGGCAGTTCCCTACTCTCGCGTTAACGCTA
GCATGGATGTTTTCCCAGTCACGACGTTGTAAAACGACGGCCAGTCTTAAG
