>Addgene plasmid #63512 | pFusB3-27 | addgene partial sequence | sequence record 116303 | pCR8_R1 5'-cgaaccgaacaggcttatgt-3'
GGTGTGCGTCACCCGGCAACCTTGGGTAGCAGCGAAGTCGAGGCATTTCTGTCCTGGCTGGTCTAGACGT
CTCGATAGCCACCACTTGGTCCGGGGTCAGGCCATGGTCCTGGCACAGCACCGGCAACAGCCGCTGCACC
GTTTCGAGCGCTTGCTTGCCGCCATTGTTGCTGGCGATAGCCACCACTTGGTCCGGGGTCAGGCCATGGT
CCTGGCACAGCACCGGCAACAGCCGCTGCACCGTTTCGAGCGCTTGCTTGCCGCCATTGTTGCTGGCGAT
AGCCACCACTTGGTCCGGGGTCAGGCCATGGTCCTGGCACAGCACCGGCAACAGCCGCTGCACCGTTTCG
AGCGCTTGCTTGCCGCCATCGTGGCTGGCGATAGCCACCACTTGGTCCGGGGTCAGGCCATGAGACGCTT
AAGACTGGCCGTCGTTTTACAACGTCGTGACTGGGAAAACATCCATGCTAGCGTTAACGCGAGAGTAGGG
AACTGCCAGGCATCAAATAAAACGAAAGGCTCAGTCGGAAGACTGGGCCTTTCGTTTTATCTGTTGTTTG
TCGGTGAACGCTCTCCTGAGTAGGACAAATCCGCCGGGAGCGGATTTGAACGTTGTGAAGCAACGGCCCG
GAGGGTGGCGGGCAGGACGCCCGCCATAAACTGCCAGGCATCAAACTAAGCAGAAGGCCATCCTGACGGA
TGGCCTTTTTGCGTTTCTACAAACTCTTCCTGGCTAGCGGTACGCGTATTAATTGCGTTGCGCTCACTGC
CCGCTTTCCAGTC
