[The description below was written by a language model from this plasmid's Addgene catalogue record.]
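Description:
pFusB3-27 is a bacterial library plasmid from the FusX system, a one-step assembly platform for building TALE (transcription activator-like effector) repeat arrays for TALENs and related genome-targeting proteins. It is built on the FusB3 backbone (about 3 kb without the insert), is maintained at high copy number in standard E. coli cloning strains, and is selected with spectinomycin. The record does not name the origin of replication or list any other backbone features. The listed sequencing primers carry pCR8-type names, hinting at a related backbone, though the record does not confirm this.

The insert is a synthetic, pre-assembled trimer of TALE repeats carrying the repeat-variable diresidues (RVDs) HD, NN and NN. Under the standard TALE code, HD recognises cytosine and NN recognises guanine, which matches the alternative name B3_CGG: this module specifies the triplet CGG. It occupies RVD positions 13 to 15 of the final array, so it is one member of a position-specific library in which each plasmid supplies a different three-repeat combination for that slot. The trimer was cloned through BsaI sites that were destroyed in the process, as is typical of Golden Gate construction with type IIS enzymes, which cut outside their recognition sequences and allow ordered, seamless joining of fragments.

In use, a plasmid like this one is chosen to match the desired target DNA sequence and combined with modules for the other positions, giving a complete repeat array in a receiving TALEN or TALE vector. It has no expression function of its own; the record lists no promoter, tag or reporter, and it serves purely as an assembly intermediate.
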