Addgene plasmid #63512: pFusB3-27
Purpose: Encodes RVD positions 13-15 in TALEN assembly
Depositing lab: Stephen Ekker. Depositing organization: Mayo Foundation for Medical Education and Research. Publication: FusX: A rapid one-step TALE assembly system for genome science. Ma AC, McNulty MS, Tanya PL, Jarryd CM, Martinez-Galvez G, Argue DP, Lee HB, Urban MD, Bullard CE, Blackburn PR, Man TK, Clark KJ, Ekker SC. Hum Gene Ther. 2016 Jun;27(6):451-63. doi: 10.1089/hum.2015.172 PubMed 26854857.
Backbone
  Vector backbone: FusB3
  Backbone size w/o insert (bp): 2991
  Vector type: TALEN
Growth in bacteria
  Bacterial resistance: Spectinomycin, 50 μg/mL
  Growth temperature: 37°C
  Growth strain: DH5alpha
  Copy number: High Copy
Gene/Insert
  Gene/Insert name: HD NN NN (alt name: B3_CGG)
  Species: Synthetic
  Mutation: none
  Cloning method: Restriction Enzyme; 5′ cloning site BsaI (destroyed during cloning); 3′ cloning site BsaI (destroyed during cloning)
  Sequencing primers: 5′ pCR8_F1; 3′ pCR8_R1
Terms and licenses: Academic/Nonprofit Terms; Industry Terms: Not Available to Industry
How to cite: pFusB3-27 was a gift from Stephen Ekker (Addgene plasmid # 63512 ; http://n2t.net/addgene:63512 ; RRID:Addgene_63512)
